Addgene plasmid #148722: pnYC-CvH-CteIF4E_35-250-del183-202-I87AI91A_AF
Purpose: Bacterial Expression of CteIF4E_35-250-del183-202-I87AI91A
Depositing lab: Elisa Izaurralde. Depositing organization: Max Planck Institute for Developmental Biology. Publication: Structural motifs in eIF4G and 4E-BPs modulate their binding to eIF4E to regulate translation initiation in yeast. Gruner S, Weber R, Peter D, Chung MY, Igreja C, Valkov E, Izaurralde E. Nucleic Acids Res. 2018 Jul 27;46(13):6893-6908. doi: 10.1093/nar/gky542. PubMed 30053226.
Backbone
  Vector backbone: Unknown
  Vector type: Bacterial Expression
Growth in bacteria
  Bacterial resistance: Chloramphenicol, 25 μg/mL
  Growth temperature: 37°C
  Growth strain: DH5alpha
  Copy number: Low Copy
Gene/Insert
  Gene/Insert name: CteIF4E_35-250-del183-202-I87AI91A
  Species: Chaetomium thermophilum
  Cloning method: Unknown
Terms and licenses: Academic/Nonprofit Terms; Industry Terms: Not Available to Industry
Depositor comments: Geneart clone of CtEIF4E, codon optimized for Expression in E.coli. (sequence according to Uniprot.: G0SCU4) Plasmids from this collection were made available to the research community and donated after the lab closed. Please note that the sequence provided by the depositing laboratory may be theoretical/predicted or based on Sanger sequencing results. There may be discrepancies between sequencing results obtained by Addgene and the depositor sequence. If an Addgene verified sequence is not available, please contact before placing your order to request that our lab fully sequence the plasmid.
How to cite: pnYC-CvH-CteIF4E_35-250-del183-202-I87AI91A_AF was a gift from Elisa Izaurralde (Addgene plasmid # 148722 ; http://n2t.net/addgene:148722 ; RRID:Addgene_148722)
