[The description below was written by a language model from this plasmid's Addgene catalogue record and pLannotate feature annotations shown in this document.]
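Description:
pnYC-CvH-CteIF4E_35-250-del183-202-I87AI91A_AF is a 5 kb bacterial expression plasmid for producing an engineered fragment of the cap-binding translation initiation factor eIF4E from the thermophilic fungus Chaetomium thermophilum. The catalogue lists the backbone as unknown. The feature table, however, shows a p15A origin, a chloramphenicol acetyltransferase gene with its own cat promoter, and scattered remnants of a disrupted tetracycline resistance gene and tet promoter, an arrangement typical of pACYC-type vectors. This fits the recorded low copy number and chloramphenicol selection. The p15A origin also allows the plasmid to coexist with ColE1-origin plasmids, which would permit co-expression with a binding partner, although the record does not state that this was done.

The expression cassette consists of a T7 promoter followed by a lac operator, the phage T7 gene 10 ribosome binding site, the eIF4E coding sequence and a T7 terminator, so transcription depends on T7 RNA polymerase and is inducible with IPTG. The insert derives from a synthetic gene that was codon-optimised for E. coli. As its name indicates, it spans residues 35–250, carries an internal deletion of residues 183–202, and has the substitutions I87A and I91A. The annotation software matched it by homology to fission yeast eIF4E. A polyhistidine sequence lies downstream of the coding region, consistent with a C-terminal affinity tag for purification. The short solubility-tag and other fragmentary hits are probably vector-derived remnants. The associated study concerns how structural motifs in eIF4G and 4E-BPs modulate their binding to eIF4E, which suggests the protein was used in structural or binding experiments. The record does not explain the specific role of the two alanine substitutions.
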