Features (pLannotate 1.2.2; 18 found; start..end, strand, type, name):
    738..833     -  CDS            resD (fragment): REDF_ECOLI - Also known as D. Protein inferred from homology: Swiss-Prot protein existence level 3. Acts as a repressor of transcription and as a site-specific resolvase that cleaves at the RfsF site. From Escherichia coli (strain K12).
    823..880     +  CDS            TcR (fragment): tetracycline efflux protein; tet; confers resistance to tetracycline
    877..970     -  CDS            TcR (fragment): tetracycline efflux protein; tet; confers resistance to tetracycline
   1474..2374    -  CDS            TcR (fragment): tetracycline efflux protein; tet; confers resistance to tetracycline
   2401..2419    +  promoter       T7 promoter: promoter for bacteriophage T7 RNA polymerase
   2420..2444    +  protein_bind   lac operator: The lac repressor binds to the lac operator to inhibit transcription in E. coli. This inhibition can be relieved by adding lactose or isopropyl-β-D-thiogalactopyranoside (IPTG). lac repressor encoded by lacI
   2459..2481    +  RBS            RBS: efficient ribosome binding site from bacteriophage T7 gene 10 (Olins and Rangwala, 1989)
   2492..3079    +  CDS            tif451 (fragment): IF4E1_SCHPO - Also known as tif1, tif45. Protein inferred from homology: Swiss-Prot protein existence level 3. Recognizes and binds the 7-methylguanosine-containing mRNA cap during an early step in the initiation of protein synthesis and facilitates ribosome binding by inducing the unwinding of the mRNAs secondary structures. From Schizosaccharomyces pombe (strain 972 / ATCC 24843) (Fission yeast).
   3133..3151    +  CDS            9xHis (fragment): 9xHis affinity tag
   3189..3238    +  CDS            SET1 (fragment): solubility-enhancement tag derived from T7 phage gene 10B
   3246..3293    +  terminator     T7 terminator: transcription terminator for bacteriophage T7 RNA polymerase
   3316..3420    -  CDS            TcR (fragment): tetracycline efflux protein; tet; confers resistance to tetracycline
   3468..3496    -  promoter       tet promoter: E. coli promoter for tetracycline efflux protein gene
   3608..4153    +  rep_origin     p15A ori: Plasmids containing the medium-copy-number p15A origin of replication can be propagated in E. coli cells that contain a second plasmid with the ColE1 origin.
   4241..4296    +  rep_origin     RSF ori (fragment): Plasmids containing the RSF 1030 origin of replication can be propagated in E. coli cells that contain additional plasmids with compatible origins.
   4415..4558    -  mobile_element IS1 (fragment): prokaryotic transposable element IS1
   4679..4781    +  promoter       cat promoter: promoter of the E. coli cat gene encoding chloramphenicol acetyltransferase
   4782..440     +  CDS            CmR (across the origin): chloramphenicol acetyltransferase; cat; confers resistance to chloramphenicol
>Addgene plasmid #148722 | pnYC-CvH-CteIF4E_35-250-del183-202-I87AI91A_AF | depositor full sequence | sequence record 291170 | Full Sequence
GTATGGCAATGAAAGACGGTGAGCTGGTGATATGGGATAGTGTTCACCCTTGTTACACCGTTTTCCATGA
GCAAACTGAAACGTTTTCATCGCTCTGGAGTGAATACCACGACGATTTCCGGCAGTTTCTACACATATAT
TCGCAAGATGTGGCGTGTTACGGTGAAAACCTGGCCTATTTCCCTAAAGGGTTTATTGAGAATATGTTTT
TCGTCTCAGCCAATCCCTGGGTGAGTTTCACCAGTTTTGATTTAAACGTGGCCAATATGGACAACTTCTT
CGCCCCCGTTTTCACCATGGGCAAATATTATACGCAAGGCGACAAGGTGCTGATGCCGCTGGCGATTCAG
GTTCATCATGCCGTCTGTGATGGCTTCCATGTCGGCAGAATGCTTAATGAATTACAACAGTACTGCGATG
AGTGGCAGGGCGGGGCGTAATTTTTTTAAGGCAGTTATTGGTGCCCTTAAACGCCTGGTGCTACGCCTGA
ATAAGTGATAATAAGCGGATGAATGGCAGAAATTCGAAAGCAAATTCGACCCGGTCGTCGGTTCAGGGCA
GGGTCGTTAAATAGCCGCTTATGTCTATTGCTGGTTTACCGGTTTATTGACTACCGGAAGCAGTGTGACC
GTGTGCTTCTCAAATGCCTGAGGCCAGTTTGCTCAGGCTCTCCCCGTGGAGGTAATAATTGACGATATGA
TCATTTATTCTGCCTCCCAGAGCCTGATAAAAACGGTTAGCGCTTCGTTAATACAGATGTAGGTGTTCCA
CAGGGTAGCCAGCAGCATCCTGCGATGCAGATCCGGAACATAATGGTGCAGGGCGCTTGTTTCGGCGTGG
GTATGGTGGCAGGCCCCGTGGCCGGGGGACTGTTGGGCGCTGCCGGCACCTGTCCTACGAGTTGCATGAT
AAAGAAGACAGTCATAAGTGCGGCGACGATAGTCATGCCCCGCGCCCACCGGAAGGAGCTACCGGACAGC
GGTGCGGACTGTTGTAACTCAGAATAAGAAATGAGGCCGCTCATGGCGTTGACTCTCAGTCATAGTATCG
TGGTATCACCGGTTGGTTCCACTCTCTGTTGCGGGCAACTTCAGCAGCACGTAGGGGACTTCCGCGTTTC
CAGACTTTACGAAACACGGAAACCGAAGACCATTCATGTTGTTGCTCAGGTCGCAGACGTTTTGCAGCAG
CAGTCGCTTCACGTTCGCTCGCGTATCGGTGATTCATTCTGCTAACCAGTAAGGCAACCCCGCCAGCCTA
GCCGGGTCCTCAACGACAGGAGCACGATCATGCGCACCCGTGGCCAGGACCCAACGCTGCCCGAGATGCG
CCGCGTGCGGCTGCTGGAGATGGCGGACGCGATGGATATGTTCTGCCAAGGGTTGGTTTGCGCATTCACA
GTTCTCCGCAAGAATTGATTGGCTCCAATTCTTGGAGTGGTGAATCCGTTAGCGAGGTGCCGCCGGCTTC
CATTCAGGTCGAGGTGGCCCGGCTCCATGCACCGCGACGCAACGCGGGGAGGCAGACAAGGTATAGGGCG
GCGCCTACAATCCATGCCAACCCGTTCCATGTGCTCGCCGAGGCGGCATAAATCGCCGTGACGATCAGCG
GTCCAGTGATCGAAGTTAGGCTGGTAAGAGCCGCGAGCGATCCTTGAAGCTGTCCCTGATGGTCGTCATC
TACCTGCCTGGACAGCATGGCCTGCAACGCGGGCATCCCGATGCCGCCGGAAGCGAGAAGAATCATAATG
GGGAAGGCCATCCAGCCTCGCGTCGCGAACGCCAGCAAGACGTAGCCCAGCGCGTCGGCCGCCATGCCGG
CGATAATGGCCTGCTTCTCGCCGAAACGTTTGGTGGCGGGACCAGTGACGAAGGCTTGAGCGAGGGCGTG
CAAGATTCCGAATACCGCAAGCGACAGGCCGATCATCGTCGCGCTCCAGCGAAAGCGGTCCTCGCCGAAA
ATGACCCAGAGCGCTGCCGGCACCTGTCCTACGAGTTGCATGATAAAGAAGACAGTCATAAGTGCGGCGA
CGATAGTCATGCCCCGCGCCCACCGGAAGGAGCTGACTGGGTTGAAGGCTCTCAAGGGCATCGGTCGACG
CTCTCCCTTATGCGACTCCTGCATTAGGAAGCAGCCCAGTAGTAGGTTGAGGCCGTTGAGCACCGCCGCC
GCAAGGAATGGTGCATGCAAGGAGATGGCGCCCAACAGTCCCCCGGCCACGGGGCCTGCCACCATACCCA
CGCCGAAACAAGCGCTCATGAGCCCGAAGTGGCGAGCCCGATCTTCCCCATCGGTGATGTCGGCGATATA
GGCGCCAGCAACCGCACCTGTGGCGCCGGTGATGCCGGCCACGATGCGTCCGGCGTAGAGGATCAGACTA
AGATCTCGATCCCGCGAAATTAATACGACTCACTATAGGGGAATTGTGAGCGGATAACAATTCCCCACTA
GTAATAATTTTGTTTAACTTTAAGAAGGAGATATACATATGACCGTTTTTCACGACAAAGAAAACTTCAA
CGTTAAACATCCGCTGAGCTGTCGTTGGACCCTGTGGTTTACCAAACCGGCAAGCGGTAAAGGTGATAAT
TGGAATGATCTGCTGAAAAAAGTGATCACCTTTGAAAGCGTGGAAGAATTTTGGGGCGCCTACAATAACG
CGGCACCGGTTAGCGAACTGGCAGTTAAAAGCGATTACCACCTGTTTAAAGAGGGTGTTCGTCCGGAATG
GGAAGATCCGCAGAATAAACATGGTGGCAAATGGGCATATCAGTTCAAAGATAAACGCAGCGTGAACATT
GATGAACTGTGGCTGCATACCATGCTGGCAGCAATTGGTGAAACCCTGGAAGATGAAGAGGATGGCGAAG
TTATGGGTGTTGTTGTTAATGTGCGCAAAGGCTTTTATCGTATTGGTGTTTGGACCCGTACCACCGAAAA
AAGCAAAGAAATCCTGATGAATATTGGCCGTCGTCTGAAAGAAGTGCTGAAACTGCCTCCGAATGAAATG
GTTGAATTTAGCGGTCATACCGAAGCAGCACAGGCAGGTAGCACCCGTGCAAAAGCACGTATGGTTGTTG
GATCCGAAAACCTTTACTTCCAGGGCAGCGGCGCCATGGGCAGCGGCAGCGGCCACCACCACCACCACCA
CGGTACCTAATAGTCTAGAGCTAGCCCTAGGAGATCCGGCTGCTAACAAAGCCCGAAAGGAAGCTGAGTT
GGCTGCTGCCACCGCTGAGCAATAACTAGCATAACCCCTTGGGGCCTCTAAACGGGTCTTGAGGGGTTTT
TTGCTGAAAGGAGGAACTATATCCGGATATCCCGCAAGAGGCCCGGCAGTACCGGCATAACCAAGCCTAT
GCCTACAGCATCCAGGGTGACGGTGCCGAGGATGACGATGAGCGCATTGTTAGATTTCATACACGGTGCC
TGACTGCGTTAGCAATTTAACTGTGATAAACTACCGCATTAAAGCTTATCGATGATAAGCTGTCAAACAT
GAGAATTACAACTTATATCGTATGGGGCTGACTTCAGGTGCTACATTTGAAGAGATAAATTGCACTGAAA
TCAAGAAATATTTTATCTGATTAATAAGATGATCTTCTTGAGATCGTTTTGGTCTGCGCGTAATCTCTTG
CTCTGAAAACGAAAAAACCGCCTTGCAGGGCGGTTTTTCGAAGGTTCTCTGAGCTACCAACTCTTTGAAC
CGAGGTAACTGGCTTGGAGGAGCGCAGTCACCAAAACTTGTCCTTTCAGTTTAGCCTTAACCGGCGCATG
ACTTCAAGACTAACTCCTCTAAATCAATTACCAGTGGCTGCTGCCAGTGGTGCTTTTGCATGTCTTTCCG
GGTTGGACTCAAGACGATAGTTACCGGATAAGGCGCAGCGGTCGGACTGAACGGGGGGTTCGTGCATACA
GTCCAGCTTGGAGCGAACTGCCTACCCGGAACTGAGTGTCAGGCGTGGAATGAGACAAACGCGGCCATAA
CAGCGGAATGACACCGGTAAACCGAAAGGCAGGAACAGGAGAGCGCACGAGGGAGCCGCCAGGGGGAAAC
GCCTGGTATCTTTATAGTCCTGTCGGGTTTCGCCACCACTGATTTGAGCGTCAGATTTCGTGATGCTTGT
CAGGGGGGCGGAGCCTATGGAAAAACGGCTTTGCCGCGGCCCTCTCACTTCCCTGTTAAGTATCTTCCTG
GCATCTTCCAGGAAATCTCCGCCCCGTTCGTAAGCCATTTCCGCTCGCCGCAGTCGAACGACCGAGCGTA
GCGAGTCAGTGAGCGAGGAAGCGGAATATATCCTGTATCACATATTCTGCTGACGCACCGGTGCAGCCTT
TTTTCTCCTGCCACATGAAGCACTTCACTGACACCCTCATCAGTGCCAACATAGTAAGCCAGTATACACT
CCCCTAGCGCTGATGTCCGGCGGTGCTTTTGCCGTTACGCACCACCCCGTCAGTAGCTGAACAGGAGGGA
CAGCTGATAGAAACAGAAGCCACTGGAGCACCTCAAAAACACCATCATACACTAAATCAGTAAGTTGGCA
GCATCACCCGACGCACTTTGCGCCGAATAAATACCTGTGACGGAAGATCACTTCGCAGAATAAATAAATC
CTGGTGTCCCTGTTGATACCGGGAAGCCCTGGGCCAACTTTTGGCGAAAATGAGACGTTGATCGGCACGT
AAGAGGTTCCAACTTTCACCATAATGAAATAAGATCACTACCGGGCGTATTTTTTGAGTTATCGAGATTT
TCAGGAGCTAAGGAAGCTAAAATGGAGAAAAAAATCACTGGATATACCACCGTTGATATATCCCAATGGC
ATCGTAAAGAACATTTTGAGGCATTTCAGTCAGTTGCTCAATGTACCTATAACCAGACCGTTCAGCTGGA
TATTACGGCCTTTTTAAAGACCGTAAAGAAAAATAAGCACAAGTTTTATCCGGCCTTTATTCACATTCTT
GCCCGCCTGATGAATGCTCATCCGGAATTC
